Addgene plasmid #164007: pDB.His.MBP.3C NLRP1 UPA-CARD E1461R
Purpose: Bacterial expression vector encoding a HRV 3C-cleavable His-MBP-tagged NLRP1 UPA-CARD (dimer interface mutation)
Depositing lab: Hao Wu. Depositing organization: Boston Children's Hospital. Publication: Mechanism of filament formation in UPA-promoted CARD8 and NLRP1 inflammasomes. Robert Hollingsworth L, David L, Li Y, Griswold AR, Ruan J, Sharif H, Fontana P, Orth-He EL, Fu TM, Bachovchin DA, Wu H. Nat Commun. 2021 Jan 8;12(1):189. doi: 10.1038/s41467-020-20320-y. PubMed 33420033.
Backbone
  Vector backbone: pDB.His.MBP.3C
  Vector type: Bacterial Expression
Growth in bacteria
  Bacterial resistance: Kanamycin, 50 μg/mL
  Growth temperature: 37°C
  Growth strain: DH5alpha
  Copy number: Low Copy
Gene/Insert
  Gene/Insert name: NLRP1
  Species: H. sapiens (human)
  Mutation: E1461R
  Entrez Gene: NLRP1 (a.k.a. AIADK, CARD7, CIDED, CLR17.1, DEFCAP, DEFCAP-L/S, JRRP, MSPC, NAC, NALP1, PP1044, SLEV1, VAMAS1)
  Tag / fusion protein: His6-MBP-3C (N terminal on insert)
  Cloning method: Restriction Enzyme; 5′ cloning site Unknown (unknown if destroyed)
Terms and licenses: Academic/Nonprofit Terms; Industry Terms: Not Available to Industry
How to cite: pDB.His.MBP.3C NLRP1 UPA-CARD E1461R was a gift from Hao Wu (Addgene plasmid # 164007 ; http://n2t.net/addgene:164007 ; RRID:Addgene_164007)
