[The description below was written by a language model from this plasmid's Addgene catalogue record and pLannotate feature annotations shown in this document.]
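Description:
pDB.His.MBP.3C NLRP1 UPA-CARD E1461R is a bacterial expression plasmid of about 7.2 kb, built on the pDB.His.MBP.3C backbone, for producing a tagged fragment of human NLRP1 in E. coli. The backbone has a pET-like layout. It carries a ColE1/pBR322-type origin together with the bom site and the rop gene, which keeps copy number low, in agreement with the catalogue's low-copy designation. Selection is by kanamycin through an aminoglycoside phosphotransferase gene. An f1 origin is also present, along with short remnants of a tetracycline resistance gene that appear to be nonfunctional backbone leftovers.

Expression is driven by a T7 promoter placed directly upstream of a lac operator and the T7 gene 10 ribosome binding site. A plasmid-borne lacI gene supplies repressor, so transcription is IPTG-inducible in hosts that provide T7 RNA polymerase, and it ends at a T7 terminator. The open reading frame starts with a His6 tag (annotated by the software as a partial composite-tag match), followed by cytosolic maltose binding protein lacking its signal sequence. According to the catalogue, an HRV 3C protease site comes next, allowing the tags to be removed, although this site is not separately annotated. The insert is a roughly 780 bp C-terminal portion of NLRP1 covering the UPA and CARD domains and carrying the E1461R substitution, described as a dimer interface mutation. A histidine-tag sequence lies downstream of the insert, but the record does not show whether it is translated. The construct is suited to purifying soluble recombinant mutant UPA-CARD for structural and biochemical study of inflammasome filament assembly.
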