Features (pLannotate 1.2.2; 21 found; start..end, strand, type, name):
    602..679     -  promoter       lacI promoter: lacI
    687..966     -  CDS            TcR (fragment): tetracycline efflux protein; tet; confers resistance to tetracycline
    988..1006    +  promoter       T7 promoter: promoter for bacteriophage T7 RNA polymerase
   1007..1031    +  protein_bind   lac operator: The lac repressor binds to the lac operator to inhibit transcription in E. coli. This inhibition can be relieved by adding lactose or isopropyl-β-D-thiogalactopyranoside (IPTG). lac repressor encoded by lacI
   1046..1068    +  RBS            RBS: efficient ribosome binding site from bacteriophage T7 gene 10 (Olins and Rangwala, 1989)
   1087..1103    +  CDS            capTEV™ (fragment): composite tag for in vivo biotinylation, TEV protease cleavage, and 6xHis tagging
   1111..2208    +  CDS            MBP: maltose binding protein from E. coli; malE (mutated); This version of the gene does not encode a signal sequence, so MBP will remain in the cytosol.
   2272..3054    +  CDS            NLRP1 (fragment): NLRP1_HUMAN - Also known as CARD7, DEFCAP From Homo sapiens (Human).
   3073..3090    +  CDS            9xHis (fragment): 9xHis affinity tag
   3100..3149    +  CDS            SET1 (fragment): solubility-enhancement tag derived from T7 phage gene 10B
   3157..3204    +  terminator     T7 terminator: transcription terminator for bacteriophage T7 RNA polymerase
   3241..3669    +  rep_origin     f1 ori (sequence partly withheld): f1 bacteriophage origin of replication; arrow indicates direction of (+) strand synthesis
   3722..3779    +  promoter       AmpR promoter (fragment): bla
   3788..4603    -  CDS            KanR: aminoglycoside phosphotransferase; aph(3')-Ia; confers resistance to kanamycin in bacteria or G418 (Geneticin®) in eukaryotes
   4725..5313    +  rep_origin     ori: high-copy-number ColE1/pMB1/pBR322/pUC origin of replication
   5499..5638    -  misc_feature   bom: basis of mobility region from pBR322
   5740..5931    -  CDS            rop: Rop protein, which maintains plasmids at low copy number; rop
   5948..6328    +  CDS            YPB1_ECOLX: Protein predicted: Swiss-Prot protein existence level 4. From Escherichia coli.
   6400..6691    -  CDS            TcR (fragment): tetracycline efflux protein; tet; confers resistance to tetracycline
   6706..6727    -  protein_bind   CAP binding site: CAP binding activates transcription in the presence of cAMP. E. coli catabolite activator protein
   6740..601     -  CDS            lacI (across the origin): lac repressor; lacI; The lac repressor binds to the lac operator to inhibit transcription in E. coli. This inhibition can be relieved by adding lactose or isopropyl-β-D-thiogalactopyranoside (IPTG).
>Addgene plasmid #164007 | pDB.His.MBP.3C NLRP1 UPA-CARD E1461R | addgene full sequence | sequence record 324679 | Addgene NGS Result
AGCCAGCCAGACGCAGACGCGCCGAGACAGAACTTAATGGGCCCGCTAACAGCGCGATTTGCTGGTGACC
CAATGCGACCAGATGCTCCACGCCCAGTCGCGTACCGTCTTCATGGGAGAAAATAATACTGTTGATGGGT
GTCTGGTCAGAGACATCAAGAAATAACGCCGGAACATTAGTGCAGGCAGCTTCCACAGCAATGGCATCCT
GGTCATCCAGCGGATAGTTAATGATCAGCCCACTGACGCGTTGCGCGAGAAGATTGTGCACCGCCGCTTT
ACAGGCTTCGACGCCGCTTCGTTCTACCATCGACACCACCACGCTGGCACCCAGTTGATCGGCGCGAGAT
TTAATCGCCGCGACAATTTGCGACGGCGCGTGCAGGGCCAGACTGGAGGTGGCAACGCCAATCAGCAACG
ACTGTTTGCCCGCCAGTTGTTGTGCCACGCGGTTGGGAATGTAATTCAGCTCCGCCATCGCCGCTTCCAC
TTTTTCCCGCGTTTTCGCAGAAACGTGGCTGGCCTGGTTCACCACGCGGGAAACGGTCTGATAAGAGACA
CCGGCATACTCTGCGACATCGTATAACGTTACTGGTTTCACATTCACCACCCTGAATTGACTCTCTTCCG
GGCGCTATCATGCCATACCGCGAAAGGTTTTGCGCCATTCGATGGTGTCCGGGATCTCGACGCTCTCCCT
TATGCGACTCCTGCATTAGGAAGCAGCCCAGTAGTAGGTTGAGGCCGTTGAGCACCGCCGCCGCAAGGAA
TGGTGCATGCAAGGAGATGGCGCCCAACAGTCCCCCGGCCACGGGGCCTGCCACCATACCCACGCCGAAA
CAAGCGCTCATGAGCCCGAAGTGGCGAGCCCGATCTTCCCCATCGGTGATGTCGGCGATATAGGCGCCAG
CAACCGCACCTGTGGCGCCGGTGATGCCGGCCACGATGCGTCCGGCGTAGAGGATCGAGATCTCGATCCC
GCGAAATTAATACGACTCACTATAGGGGAATTGTGAGCGGATAACAATTCCCCTCTAGAAATAATTTTGT
TTAACTTTAAGAAGGAGATATACCATGGGCAGCAGCCATCATCATCATCATCACGGTACCAAAACTGAAG
AAGGTAAACTGGTAATCTGGATTAACGGCGATAAAGGCTATAACGGTCTCGCTGAAGTCGGTAAGAAATT
CGAGAAAGATACCGGAATTAAAGTCACCGTTGAGCATCCGGATAAACTGGAAGAGAAATTCCCACAGGTT
GCGGCAACTGGCGATGGCCCTGACATTATCTTCTGGGCACACGACCGCTTTGGTGGCTACGCTCAATCTG
GCCTGTTGGCTGAAATCACCCCGGACAAAGCGTTCCAGGACAAGCTGTATCCGTTTACCTGGGATGCCGT
ACGTTACAACGGCAAGCTGATTGCTTACCCGATCGCTGTTGAAGCGTTATCGCTGATTTATAACAAAGAT
CTGCTGCCGAACCCGCCAAAAACCTGGGAAGAGATCCCGGCGCTGGATAAAGAACTGAAAGCGAAAGGTA
AGAGCGCGCTGATGTTCAACCTGCAAGAACCGTACTTCACCTGGCCGCTGATTGCTGCTGACGGGGGTTA
TGCGTTCAAGTATGAAAACGGCAAGTACGACATTAAAGACGTGGGCGTGGATAACGCTGGCGCGAAAGCG
GGTCTGACCTTCCTGGTTGACCTGATTAAAAACAAACACATGAATGCAGACACCGATTACTCCATCGCAG
AAGCTGCCTTTAATAAAGGCGAAACAGCGATGACCATCAACGGCCCGTGGGCATGGTCCAACATCGACAC
CAGCAAAGTGAATTATGGTGTAACGGTACTGCCGACCTTCAAGGGTCAACCATCCAAACCGTTCGTTGGC
GTGCTGAGCGCAGGTATTAACGCCGCCAGTCCGAACAAAGAGCTGGCAAAAGAGTTCCTCGAAAACTATC
TGCTGACTGATGAAGGTCTGGAAGCGGTTAATAAAGACAAACCGCTGGGTGCCGTAGCGCTGAAGTCTTA
CGAGGAAGAGTTGGCGAAAGATCCACGTATTGCCGCCACCATGGAAAACGCCCAGAAAGGTGAAATCATG
CCGAACATCCCGCAGATGTCCGCTTTCTGGTATGCCGTGCGTACTGCGGTGATCAACGCCGCCAGCGGTC
GTCAGACTGTCGATGAAGCCCTGAAAGACGCGCAGACTGGTACCGATTACGATATCCCAACGACCCTGGA
AGTGCTGTTCCAGGGTCCGCATATGGCTAGCTCCCCCTTGGGAGTCCTCCTGAAAATGATCCATAATGCC
CTGCGCTTCATTCCCGTCACCTCTGTGGTGTTGCTTTACCACCGCGTCCATCCTGAGGAAGTCACCTTCC
ACCTCTACCTGATCCCAAGTGACTGCTCCATTCGGAAGGCCATAGATGATCTAGAAATGAAATTCCAGTT
TGTGCGAATCCACAAGCCACCCCCGCTGACCCCACTTTATATGGGCTGTCGTTACACTGTGTCTGGGTCT
GGTTCAGGGATGTTGGAAATACTCCCCAAGGAACTGGAGCTCTGCTATCGAAGCCCTGGAGAAGACCAGC
TGTTCTCGGAGTTCTACGTTGGCCACTTGGGATCAGGGATCAGGCTGCAAGTGAAAGACAAGAAAGATGA
GACTCTGGTGTGGGAGGCCTTGGTGAAACCAGGAGATCTCATGCCTGCAACTACCCTGATCCCTCCAGCC
CGCATAGCCGTACCTTCACCTCTGGATGCCCCGCAGTTGCTGCACTTTGTGGACCAGTATCGAGAGCAGC
TGATAGCCCGAGTGACATCGGTGGAGGTTGTCTTGGACAAACTGCATGGACAGGTGCTGAGCCAGGAGCA
GTACGAGAGGGTGCTGGCTGAGAACACGAGGCCCAGCCAGATGCGGAAGCTGTTCAGCTTGAGCCAGTCC
TGGGACCGGAAGTGCAAAGATGGACTCTACCAAGCCCTGAAGGAGACCCATCCTCACCTCATTATGGAAC
TCTGGAGGAAGGGCAGCAAAAAGGGACTCCTGCCACTCAGCAGCTGAGCGGCCGCACTCGAGCACCACCA
CCACCACCACTGAGATCCGGCTGCTAACAAAGCCCGAAAGGAAGCTGAGTTGGCTGCTGCCACCGCTGAG
CAATAACTAGCATAACCCCTTGGGGCCTCTAAACGGGTCTTGAGGGGTTTTTTGCTGAAAGGAGGAACTA
TATCCGGATTGGCGAATGGG
[124 nt withheld, positions 3241-3364]
C
[91 nt withheld, positions 3366-3456]
A
[49 nt withheld, positions 3458-3506]
CCTTTGACGTTGGAGTCCACGTTCTTT
[37 nt withheld, positions 3534-3570]
ACCCTATCTCGGTCTATTCTTTTGATTTATAAGGGATTTTGCCGATTTCGGCCTATTGGTTAAAAAATGA
GCTGATTTAACAAAAATTTAACGCGAATTTTAACAAAATATTAACGCTTACAATTTAGGTGGCACTTTTC
GGGGAAATGTGCGCGGAACCCCTATTTGTTTATTTTTCTAAATACATTCAAATATGTATCCGCTCATGAA
TTAATTCTTAGAAAAACTCATCGAGCATCAAATGAAACTGCAATTTATTCATATCAGGATTATCAATACC
ATATTTTTGAAAAAGCCGTTTCTGTAATGAAGGAGAAAACTCACCGAGGCAGTTCCATAGGATGGCAAGA
TCCTGGTATCGGTCTGCGATTCCGACTCGTCCAACATCAATACAACCTATTAATTTCCCCTCGTCAAAAA
TAAGGTTATCAAGTGAGAAATCACCATGAGTGACGACTGAATCCGGTGAGAATGGCAAAAGTTTATGCAT
TTCTTTCCAGACTTGTTCAACAGGCCAGCCATTACGCTCGTCATCAAAATCACTCGCATCAACCAAACCG
TTATTCATTCGTGATTGCGCCTGAGCGAGACGAAATACGCGATCGCTGTTAAAAGGACAATTACAAACAG
GAATCGAATGCAACCGGCGCAGGAACACTGCCAGCGCATCAACAATATTTTCACCTGAATCAGGATATTC
TTCTAATACCTGGAATGCTGTTTTCCCGGGGATCGCAGTGGTGAGTAACCATGCATCATCAGGAGTACGG
ATAAAATGCTTGATGGTCGGAAGAGGCATAAATTCCGTCAGCCAGTTTAGTCTGACCATCTCATCTGTAA
CATCATTGGCAACGCTACCTTTGCCATGTTTCAGAAACAACTCTGGCGCATCGGGCTTCCCATACAATCG
ATAGATTGTCGCACCTGATTGCCCGACATTATCGCGAGCCCATTTATACCCATATAAATCAGCATCCATG
TTGGAATTTAATCGCGGCCTAGAGCAAGACGTTTCCCGTTGAATATGGCTCATAACACCCCTTGTATTAC
TGTTTATGTAAGCAGACAGTTTTATTGTTCATGACCAAAATCCCTTAACGTGAGTTTTCGTTCCACTGAG
CGTCAGACCCCGTAGAAAAGATCAAAGGATCTTCTTGAGATCCTTTTTTTCTGCGCGTAATCTGCTGCTT
GCAAACAAAAAAACCACCGCTACCAGCGGTGGTTTGTTTGCCGGATCAAGAGCTACCAACTCTTTTTCCG
AAGGTAACTGGCTTCAGCAGAGCGCAGATACCAAATACTGTCCTTCTAGTGTAGCCGTAGTTAGGCCACC
ACTTCAAGAACTCTGTAGCACCGCCTACATACCTCGCTCTGCTAATCCTGTTACCAGTGGCTGCTGCCAG
TGGCGATAAGTCGTGTCTTACCGGGTTGGACTCAAGACGATAGTTACCGGATAAGGCGCAGCGGTCGGGC
TGAACGGGGGGTTCGTGCACACAGCCCAGCTTGGAGCGAACGACCTACACCGAACTGAGATACCTACAGC
GTGAGCTATGAGAAAGCGCCACGCTTCCCGAAGGGAGAAAGGCGGACAGGTATCCGGTAAGCGGCAGGGT
CGGAACAGGAGAGCGCACGAGGGAGCTTCCAGGGGGAAACGCCTGGTATCTTTATAGTCCTGTCGGGTTT
CGCCACCTCTGACTTGAGCGTCGATTTTTGTGATGCTCGTCAGGGGGGCGGAGCCTATGGAAAAACGCCA
GCAACGCGGCCTTTTTACGGTTCCTGGCCTTTTGCTGGCCTTTTGCTCACATGTTCTTTCCTGCGTTATC
CCCTGATTCTGTGGATAACCGTATTACCGCCTTTGAGTGAGCTGATACCGCTCGCCGCAGCCGAACGACC
GAGCGCAGCGAGTCAGTGAGCGAGGAAGCGGAAGAGCGCCTGATGCGGTATTTTCTCCTTACGCATCTGT
GCGGTATTTCACACCGCAATGGTGCACTCTCAGTACAATCTGCTCTGATGCCGCATAGTTAAGCCAGTAT
ACACTCCGCTATCGCTACGTGACTGGGTCATGGCTGCGCCCCGACACCCGCCAACACCCGCTGACGCGCC
CTGACGGGCTTGTCTGCTCCCGGCATCCGCTTACAGACAAGCTGTGACCGTCTCCGGGAGCTGCATGTGT
CAGAGGTTTTCACCGTCATCACCGAAACGCGCGAGGCAGCTGCGGTAAAGCTCATCAGCGTGGTCGTGAA
GCGATTCACAGATGTCTGCCTGTTCATCCGCGTCCAGCTCGTTGAGTTTCTCCAGAAGCGTTAATGTCTG
GCTTCTGATAAAGCGGGCCATGTTAAGGGCGGTTTTTTCCTGTTTGGTCACTGATGCCTCCGTGTAAGGG
GGATTTCTGTTCATGGGGGTAATGATACCGATGAAACGAGAGAGGATGCTCACGATACGGGTTACTGATG
ATGAACATGCCCGGTTACTGGAACGTTGTGAGGGTAAACAACTGGCGGTATGGATGCGGCGGGACCAGAG
AAAAATCACTCAGGGTCAATGCCAGCGCTTCGTTAATACAGATGTAGGTGTTCCACAGGGTAGCCAGCAG
CATCCTGCGATGCAGATCCGGAACATAATGGTGCAGGGCGCTGACTTCCGCGTTTCCAGACTTTACGAAA
CACGGAAACCGAAGACCATTCATGTTGTTGCTCAGGTCGCAGACGTTTTGCAGCAGCAGTCGCTTCACGT
TCGCTCGCGTATCGGTGATTCATTCTGCTAACCAGTAAGGCAACCCCGCCAGCCTAGCCGGGTCCTCAAC
GACAGGAGCACGATCATGCGCACCCGTGGGGCCGCCATGCCGGCGATAATGGCCTGCTTCTCGCCGAAAC
GTTTGGTGGCGGGACCAGTGACGAAGGCTTGAGCGAGGGCGTGCAAGATTCCGAATACCGCAAGCGACAG
GCCGATCATCGTCGCGCTCCAGCGAAAGCGGTCCTCGCCGAAAATGACCCAGAGCGCTGCCGGCACCTGT
CCTACGAGTTGCATGATAAAGAAGACAGTCATAAGTGCGGCGACGATAGTCATGCCCCGCGCCCACCGGA
AGGAGCTGACTGGGTTGAAGGCTCTCAAGGGCATCGGTCGAGATCCCGGTGCCTAATGAGTGAGCTAACT
TACATTAATTGCGTTGCGCTCACTGCCCGCTTTCCAGTCGGGAAACCTGTCGTGCCAGCTGCATTAATGA
ATCGGCCAACGCGCGGGGAGAGGCGGTTTGCGTATTGGGCGCCAGGGTGGTTTTTCTTTTCACCAGTGAG
ACGGGCAACAGCTGATTGCCCTTCACCGCCTGGCCCTGAGAGAGTTGCAGCAAGCGGTCCACGCTGGTTT
GCCCCAGCAGGCGAAAATCCTGTTTGATGGTGGTTAACGGCGGGATATAACATGAGCTGTCTTCGGTATC
GTCGTATCCCACTACCGAGATATCCGCACCAACGCGCAGCCCGGACTCGGTAATGGCGCGCATTGCGCCC
AGCGCCATCTGATCGTTGGCAACCAGCATCGCAGTGGGAACGATGCCCTCATTCAGCATTTGCATGGTTT
GTTGAAAACCGGACATGGCACTCCAGTCGCCTTCCCGTTCCGCTATCGGCTGAATTTGATTGCGAGTGAG
ATATTTATGCC
