>Addgene plasmid #164007 | pDB.His.MBP.3C NLRP1 UPA-CARD E1461R | depositor partial sequence | sequence record 318226 | Insert sequence
TCCCCCTTGGGAGTCCTCCTGAAAATGATCCATAATGCCCTGCGCTTCATTCCCGTCACCTCTGTGGTGT
TGCTTTACCACCGCGTCCATCCTGAGGAAGTCACCTTCCACCTCTACCTGATCCCAAGTGACTGCTCCAT
TCGGAAGGCCATAGATGATCTAGAAATGAAATTCCAGTTTGTGCGAATCCACAAGCCACCCCCGCTGACC
CCACTTTATATGGGCTGTCGTTACACTGTGTCTGGGTCTGGTTCAGGGATGCTGGAAATACTCCCCAAGG
AACTGGAGCTCTGCTATCGAAGCCCTGGAGAAGACCAGCTGTTCTCGGAGTTCTACGTTGGCCACTTGGG
ATCAGGGATCAGGCTGCAAGTGAAAGACAAGAAAGATGAGACTCTGGTGTGGGAGGCCTTGGTGAAACCA
GGAGATCTCATGCCTGCAACTACTCTGATCCCTCCAGCCCGCATAGCCGTACCTTCACCTCTGGATGCCC
CGCAGTTGCTGCACTTTGTGGACCAGTATCGAGAGCAGCTGATAGCCCGAGTGACATCGGTGGAGGTTGT
CTTGGACAAACTGCATGGACAGGTGCTGAGCCAGGAGCAGTACGAGAGGGTGCTGGCTGAGAACACGAGG
CCCAGCCAGATGCGGAAGCTGTTCAGCTTGAGCCAGTCCTGGGACCGGAAGTGCAAAGATGGACTCTACC
AAGCCCTGAAGGAGACCCATCCTCACCTCATTATGGAACTCTGGAGGAAGGGCAGCAAAAAGGGACTCCT
GCCACTCAGCAGCTGA
